Addgene plasmid #161323: pDONR221-SLC51B_STOP
Purpose: Gateway entry clone with codon-optimized ORF sequence for subcloning into custom expression vectors. Contains a STOP codon at the end of the codon-optimized ORF sequence.
Depositing lab: RESOLUTE Consortium & Giulio Superti-Furga. Depositing organization: CeMM Research Center for Molecular Medicine. Publication: The RESOLUTE consortium: unlocking SLC transporters for drug discovery. Superti-Furga G, Lackner D, Wiedmer T, Ingles-Prieto A, Barbosa B, Girardi E, Goldmann U, Gurtl B, Klavins K, Klimek C, Lindinger S, Lineiro-Retes E, Muller AC, Onstein S, Redinger G, Reil D, Sedlyarov V, Wolf G, Crawford M, Everley R, ... Steppan CM. Nat Rev Drug Discov. 2020 Jul;19(7):429-430. doi: 10.1038/d41573-020-00056-6. PubMed 32265506.
Backbone
  Vector backbone: pDONR221
  Backbone manufacturer: ThermoFisher Scientific
  Backbone size w/o insert (bp): 2550
  Vector type: Mammalian Expression
Growth in bacteria
  Bacterial resistance: Kanamycin, 50 μg/mL
  Growth temperature: 37°C
  Growth strain: NEB Stable
  Copy number: High Copy
Gene/Insert
  Gene/Insert name: SLC51B (alt name: OSTbeta)
  Species: H. sapiens (human)
  Insert size (bp): 387
  Entrez Gene: SLC51B (a.k.a. OSTB, OSTBETA)
  Cloning method: Gateway Cloning
  Sequencing primers: 5′ M13-fwd; 3′ M13-rev
Terms and licenses: Academic/Nonprofit Terms; Industry Terms
Depositor comments: This plasmid contains a STOP codon at the end of the codon-optimized ORF. For the version of this plasmid that does not contain a STOP codon, please see Addgene plasmid 132157 For more information on the full Resolute plasmid collection, please see www.addgene.org/depositor-collections/re-solute/. Please provide your feedback on this plasmid to the RESOLUTE consortium by filling out their RESOLUTE repository feedback form: https://forms.office.com/Pages/ResponsePage.aspx?id=0e05yklzmkS7rjFGQL4N7z4feCLQvEJAmVcOCM_u885UN1JJRko0Ukg4TVQwNTZLOUxPQVJWT1NHUCQlQCN0PWcu
How to cite: pDONR221-SLC51B_STOP was a gift from RESOLUTE Consortium & Giulio Superti-Furga (Addgene plasmid # 161323 ; http://n2t.net/addgene:161323 ; RRID:Addgene_161323)
