[The description below was written by a language model from this plasmid's Addgene catalogue record and pLannotate feature annotations shown in this document.]
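Description:
pDONR221-SLC51B_STOP is a Gateway entry clone built on the pDONR221 backbone. It carries a codon-optimized open reading frame for human SLC51B (also called OSTbeta) and belongs to a large collection of solute carrier transporter clones. The sequenced plasmid is about 2.9 kb. It is propagated in E. coli from a high-copy ColE1/pUC-type origin and selected with kanamycin through an aminoglycoside phosphotransferase (KanR) gene. Although the catalogue lists the vector type as mammalian expression, the feature table shows no eukaryotic promoter or polyadenylation signal. The plasmid is therefore a shuttle for the ORF, not an expression vector in its own right.

The roughly 387 bp insert lies between attL1 and attL2 sites, which are the substrates for an LR Clonase reaction that moves the ORF directionally into any attR-containing destination vector. SLC51B encodes the beta subunit of the Ost-alpha/Ost-beta heterodimer, a basolateral bile acid exporter of enterocytes, and it also influences the glycosylation, trafficking and stability of its partner SLC51A. This version keeps a stop codon at the end of the ORF, so it suits untagged or N-terminally tagged expression. A companion clone without the stop codon exists for C-terminal fusions.

Upstream of the cassette, rrnB T1 and T2 terminators insulate the insert from read-through transcription. A T7 promoter sits just beyond attL2 and points back toward the insert. The short lacI and lacZα fragments annotated are backbone remnants, and M13 primer sites flanking the cassette are used for sequence verification.
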