Features (pLannotate 1.2.2; 10 found; start..end, strand, type, name):
    121..213     +  CDS            lacI (fragment): lac repressor; lacI; The lac repressor binds to the lac operator to inhibit transcription in E. coli. This inhibition can be relieved by adding lactose or isopropyl-β-D-thiogalactopyranoside (IPTG).
    268..295     -  terminator     rrnB T2 terminator: transcription terminator T2 from the E. coli rrnB gene
    427..470     +  terminator     rrnB T1 terminator: Escherichia coli rrnB; transcription terminator T1 from the E. coli rrnB gene
    517..553     -  CDS            lacZα (fragment): LacZα fragment of β-galactosidase; lacZ fragment
    569..668     +  protein_bind   attL1: mutant version of attL; recombination site for the Gateway® LR reaction LR Clonase™
    674..1057    +  CDS            SLC51B: OSTB_HUMAN - Also known as OSTB. Experimental evidence at protein level: Swiss-Prot protein existence level 1. Essential component of the Ost-alpha/Ost-beta complex, a heterodimer that acts as the intestinal basolateral transporter responsible for bile acid export from enterocytes into portal blood. Efficiently transports the major species of bile acids. Modulates SLC51A glycosylation, membrane trafficking and stability activities. From Homo sapiens (Human).
   1062..1161    -  protein_bind   attL2: mutant version of attL; recombination site for the Gateway® LR reaction LR Clonase™
   1179..1197    -  promoter       T7 promoter: promoter for bacteriophage T7 RNA polymerase
   1331..2140    +  CDS            KanR: aminoglycoside phosphotransferase; aph(3')-Ia; confers resistance to kanamycin in bacteria or G418 (Geneticin®) in eukaryotes
   2287..2875    +  rep_origin     ori: high-copy-number ColE1/pMB1/pBR322/pUC origin of replication
>Addgene plasmid #161323 | pDONR221-SLC51B_STOP | addgene full sequence | sequence record 433179 | Addgene NGS Result
CTTTCCTGCGTTATCCCCTGATTCTGTGGATAACCGTATTACCGCCTTTGAGTGAGCTGATACCGCTCGC
CGCAGCCGAACGACCGAGCGCAGCGAGTCAGTGAGCGAGGAAGCGGAAGAGCGCCCAATACGCAAACCGC
CTCTCCCCGCGCGTTGGCCGATTCATTAATGCAGCTGGCACGACAGGTTTCCCGACTGGAAAGCGGGCAG
TGAGCGCAACGCAATTAATACGCGTACCGCTAGCCAGGAAGAGTTTGTAGAAACGCAAAAAGGCCATCCG
TCAGGATGGCCTTCTGCTTAGTTTGATGCCTGGCAGTTTATGGCGGGCGTCCTGCCCGCCACCCTCCGGG
CCGTTGCTTCACAACGTTCAAATCCGCTCCCGGCGGATTTGTCCTACTCAGGAGAGCGTTCACCGACAAA
CAACAGATAAAACGAAAGGCCCAGTCTTCCGACTGAGCCTTTCGTTTTATTTGATGCCTGGCAGTTCCCT
ACTCTCGCGTTAACGCTAGCATGGATGTTTTCCCAGTCACGACGTTGTAAAACGACGGCCAGTCTTAAGC
TCGGGCCCCAAATAATGATTTTATTTTGACTGATAGTGACCTGTTCGTTGCAACACATTGATGAGCAATG
CTTTTTTATAATGCCAACTTTGTACAAAAAAGCAGGCTCCACCATGGAGCACTCTGAGGGAGCACCAGGC
GACCCAGCAGGAACCGTGGTGCCCCAGGAGCTGCTGGAGGAGATGCTGTGGTTCTTTCGGGTGGAGGATG
CCTCTCCTTGGAACCACAGCATCCTGGCCCTGGCAGCAGTGGTGGTCATCATCTCCATGGTGCTGCTGGG
CCGGAGCATCCAGGCATCCAGAAAGGAGAAGATGCAGCCCCCTGAGAAGGAGACCCCAGAGGTGCTGCAC
CTGGACGAGGCCAAGGATCACAACTCCCTGAACAATCTGAGGGAGACACTGCTGTCTGAGAAGCCCAATC
TGGCCCAGGTGGAGCTGGAGCTGAAGGAGCGCGACGTGCTGAGCGTGTTCCTGCCTGATGTGCCAGAGAC
AGAGTCCTAAGACCCAGCTTTCTTGTACAAAGTTGGCATTATAAGAAAGCATTGCTTATCAATTTGTTGC
AACGAACAGGTCACTATCAGTCAAAATAAAATCATTATTTGCCATCCAGCTGATATCCCCTATAGTGAGT
CGTATTACATGGTCATAGCTGTTTCCTGGCAGCTCTGGCCCGTGTCTCAAAATCTCTGATGTTACATTGC
ACAAGATAAAAATATATCATCATGAACAATAAAACTGTCTGCTTACATAAACAGTAATACAAGGGGTGTT
ATGAGCCATATTCAACGGGAAACGTCGAGGCCGCGATTAAATTCCAACATGGATGCTGATTTATATGGGT
ATAAATGGGCTCGCGATAATGTCGGGCAATCAGGTGCGACAATCTATCGCTTGTATGGGAAGCCCGATGC
GCCAGAGTTGTTTCTGAAACATGGCAAAGGTAGCGTTGCCAATGATGTTACAGATGAGATGGTCAGACTA
AACTGGCTGACGGAATTTATGCCTCTTCCGACCATCAAGCATTTTATCCGTACTCCTGATGATGCATGGT
TACTCACCACTGCGATCCCCGGAAAAACAGCATTCCAGGTATTAGAAGAATATCCTGATTCAGGTGAAAA
TATTGTTGATGCGCTGGCAGTGTTCCTGCGCCGGTTGCATTCGATTCCTGTTTGTAATTGTCCTTTTAAC
AGCGATCGCGTATTTCGTCTCGCTCAGGCGCAATCACGAATGAATAACGGTTTGGTTGATGCGAGTGATT
TTGATGACGAGCGTAATGGCTGGCCTGTTGAACAAGTCTGGAAAGAAATGCATAAACTTTTGCCATTCTC
ACCGGATTCAGTCGTCACTCATGGTGATTTCTCACTTGATAACCTTATTTTTGACGAGGGGAAATTAATA
GGTTGTATTGATGTTGGACGAGTCGGAATCGCAGACCGATACCAGGATCTTGCCATCCTATGGAACTGCC
TCGGTGAGTTTTCTCCTTCATTACAGAAACGGCTTTTTCAAAAATATGGTATTGATAATCCTGATATGAA
TAAATTGCAGTTTCATTTGATGCTCGATGAGTTTTTCTAATCAGAATTGGTTAATTGGTTGTAACACTGG
CAGAGCATTACGCTGACTTGACGGGACGGCGCAAGCTCATGACCAAAATCCCTTAACGTGAGTTACGCGT
CGTTCCACTGAGCGTCAGACCCCGTAGAAAAGATCAAAGGATCTTCTTGAGATCCTTTTTTTCTGCGCGT
AATCTGCTGCTTGCAAACAAAAAAACCACCGCTACCAGCGGTGGTTTGTTTGCCGGATCAAGAGCTACCA
ACTCTTTTTCCGAAGGTAACTGGCTTCAGCAGAGCGCAGATACCAAATACTGTTCTTCTAGTGTAGCCGT
AGTTAGGCCACCACTTCAAGAACTCTGTAGCACCGCCTACATACCTCGCTCTGCTAATCCTGTTACCAGT
GGCTGCTGCCAGTGGCGATAAGTCGTGTCTTACCGGGTTGGACTCAAGACGATAGTTACCGGATAAGGCG
CAGCGGTCGGGCTGAACGGGGGGTTCGTGCACACAGCCCAGCTTGGAGCGAACGACCTACACCGAACTGA
GATACCTACAGCGTGAGCTATGAGAAAGCGCCACGCTTCCCGAAGGGAGAAAGGCGGACAGGTATCCGGT
AAGCGGCAGGGTCGGAACAGGAGAGCGCACGAGGGAGCTTCCAGGGGGAAACGCCTGGTATCTTTATAGT
CCTGTCGGGTTTCGCCACCTCTGACTTGAGCGTCGATTTTTGTGATGCTCGTCAGGGGGGCGGAGCCTAT
GGAAAAACGCCAGCAACGCGGCCTTTTTACGGTTCCTGGCCTTTTGCTGGCCTTTTGCTCACATGTT
