Features (pLannotate 1.2.2; 10 found; start..end, strand, type, name):
    121..213     +  CDS            lacI (fragment): lac repressor; lacI; The lac repressor binds to the lac operator to inhibit transcription in E. coli. This inhibition can be relieved by adding lactose or isopropyl-β-D-thiogalactopyranoside (IPTG).
    268..295     -  terminator     rrnB T2 terminator: transcription terminator T2 from the E. coli rrnB gene
    427..470     +  terminator     rrnB T1 terminator: Escherichia coli rrnB; transcription terminator T1 from the E. coli rrnB gene
    517..553     -  CDS            lacZα (fragment): LacZα fragment of β-galactosidase; lacZ fragment
    569..668     +  protein_bind   attL1: mutant version of attL; recombination site for the Gateway® LR reaction LR Clonase™
    674..1057    +  CDS            SLC51B: OSTB_HUMAN - Also known as OSTB. Experimental evidence at protein level: Swiss-Prot protein existence level 1. Essential component of the Ost-alpha/Ost-beta complex, a heterodimer that acts as the intestinal basolateral transporter responsible for bile acid export from enterocytes into portal blood. Efficiently transports the major species of bile acids. Modulates SLC51A glycosylation, membrane trafficking and stability activities. From Homo sapiens (Human).
   1062..1161    -  protein_bind   attL2: mutant version of attL; recombination site for the Gateway® LR reaction LR Clonase™
   1179..1197    -  promoter       T7 promoter: promoter for bacteriophage T7 RNA polymerase
   1331..2140    +  CDS            KanR: aminoglycoside phosphotransferase; aph(3')-Ia; confers resistance to kanamycin in bacteria or G418 (Geneticin®) in eukaryotes
   2287..2875    +  rep_origin     ori: high-copy-number ColE1/pMB1/pBR322/pUC origin of replication
>Addgene plasmid #161323 | pDONR221-SLC51B_STOP | analyzer sequence | sequence record 312580
CTTTCCTGCGTTATCCCCTGATTCTGTGGATAACCGTATTACCGCCTTTGAGTGAGCTGATACCGCTCGC
CGCAGCCGAACGACCGAGCGCAGCGAGTCAGTGAGCGAGGAAGCGGAAGAGCGCCCAATACGCAAACCGC
CTCTCCCCGCGCGTTGGCCGATTCATTAATGCAGCTGGCACGACAGGTTTCCCGACTGGAAAGCGGGCAG
TGAGCGCAACGCAATTAATACGCGTACCGCTAGCCAGGAAGAGTTTGTAGAAACGCAAAAAGGCCATCCG
TCAGGATGGCCTTCTGCTTAGTTTGATGCCTGGCAGTTTATGGCGGGCGTCCTGCCCGCCACCCTCCGGG
CCGTTGCTTCACAACGTTCAAATCCGCTCCCGGCGGATTTGTCCTACTCAGGAGAGCGTTCACCGACAAA
CAACAGATAAAACGAAAGGCCCAGTCTTCCGACTGAGCCTTTCGTTTTATTTGATGCCTGGCAGTTCCCT
ACTCTCGCGTTAACGCTAGCATGGATGTTTTCCCAGTCACGACGTTGTAAAACGACGGCCAGTCTTAAGC
TCGGGCCCCAAATAATGATTTTATTTTGACTGATAGTGACCTGTTCGTTGCAACACATTGATGAGCAATG
CTTTTTTATAATGCCAACTTTGTACAAAAAAGCAGGCTCCACCATGGAGCACTCTGAGGGAGCACCAGGC
GACCCAGCAGGAACCGTGGTGCCCCAGGAGCTGCTGGAGGAGATGCTGTGGTTCTTTCGGGTGGAGGATG
CCTCTCCTTGGAACCACAGCATCCTGGCCCTGGCAGCAGTGGTGGTCATCATCTCCATGGTGCTGCTGGG
CCGGAGCATCCAGGCATCCAGAAAGGAGAAGATGCAGCCCCCTGAGAAGGAGACCCCAGAGGTGCTGCAC
CTGGACGAGGCCAAGGATCACAACTCCCTGAACAATCTGAGGGAGACACTGCTGTCTGAGAAGCCCAATC
TGGCCCAGGTGGAGCTGGAGCTGAAGGAGCGCGACGTGCTGAGCGTGTTCCTGCCTGATGTGCCAGAGAC
AGAGTCCTAAGACCCAGCTTTCTTGTACAAAGTTGGCATTATAAGAAAGCATTGCTTATCAATTTGTTGC
AACGAACAGGTCACTATCAGTCAAAATAAAATCATTATTTGCCATCCAGCTGATATCCCCTATAGTGAGT
CGTATTACATGGTCATAGCTGTTTCCTGGCAGCTCTGGCCCGTGTCTCAAAATCTCTGATGTTACATTGC
ACAAGATAAAATAATATCATCATGAACAATAAAACTGTCTGCTTACATAAACAGTAATACAAGGGGTGTT
ATGAGCCATATTCAACGGGAAACGTCGAGGCCGCGATTAAATTCCAACATGGATGCTGATTTATATGGGT
ATAAATGGGCTCGCGATAATGTCGGGCAATCAGGTGCGACAATCTATCGCTTGTATGGGAAGCCCGATGC
GCCAGAGTTGTTTCTGAAACATGGCAAAGGTAGCGTTGCCAATGATGTTACAGATGAGATGGTCAGACTA
AACTGGCTGACGGAATTTATGCCTCTTCCGACCATCAAGCATTTTATCCGTACTCCTGATGATGCATGGT
TACTCACCACTGCGATCCCCGGAAAAACAGCATTCCAGGTATTAGAAGAATATCCTGATTCAGGTGAAAA
TATTGTTGATGCGCTGGCAGTGTTCCTGCGCCGGTTGCATTCGATTCCTGTTTGTAATTGTCCTTTTAAC
AGCGATCGCGTATTTCGTCTCGCTCAGGCGCAATCACGAATGAATAACGGTTTGGTTGATGCGAGTGATT
TTGATGACGAGCGTAATGGCTGGCCTGTTGAACAAGTCTGGAAAGAAATGCATAAACTTTTGCCATTCTC
ACCGGATTCAGTCGTCACTCATGGTGATTTCTCACTTGATAACCTTATTTTTGACGAGGGGAAATTAATA
GGTTGTATTGATGTTGGACGAGTCGGAATCGCAGACCGATACCAGGATCTTGCCATCCTATGGAACTGCC
TCGGTGAGTTTTCTCCTTCATTACAGAAACGGCTTTTTCAAAAATATGGTATTGATAATCCTGATATGAA
TAAATTGCAGTTTCATTTGATGCTCGATGAGTTTTTCTAATCAGAATTGGTTAATTGGTTGTAACACTGG
CAGAGCATTACGCTGACTTGACGGGACGGCGCAAGCTCATGACCAAAATCCCTTAACGTGAGTTACGCGT
CGTTCCACTGAGCGTCAGACCCCGTAGAAAAGATCAAAGGATCTTCTTGAGATCCTTTTTTTCTGCGCGT
AATCTGCTGCTTGCAAACAAAAAAACCACCGCTACCAGCGGTGGTTTGTTTGCCGGATCAAGAGCTACCA
ACTCTTTTTCCGAAGGTAACTGGCTTCAGCAGAGCGCAGATACCAAATACTGTTCTTCTAGTGTAGCCGT
AGTTAGGCCACCACTTCAAGAACTCTGTAGCACCGCCTACATACCTCGCTCTGCTAATCCTGTTACCAGT
GGCTGCTGCCAGTGGCGATAAGTCGTGTCTTACCGGGTTGGACTCAAGACGATAGTTACCGGATAAGGCG
CAGCGGTCGGGCTGAACGGGGGGTTCGTGCACACAGCCCAGCTTGGAGCGAACGACCTACACCGAACTGA
GATACCTACAGCGTGAGCTATGAGAAAGCGCCACGCTTCCCGAAGGGAGAAAGGCGGACAGGTATCCGGT
AAGCGGCAGGGTCGGAACAGGAGAGCGCACGAGGGAGCTTCCAGGGGGAAACGCCTGGTATCTTTATAGT
CCTGTCGGGTTTCGCCACCTCTGACTTGAGCGTCGATTTTTGTGATGCTCGTCAGGGGGGCGGAGCCTAT
GGAAAAACGCCAGCAACGCGGCCTTTTTACGGTTCCTGGCCTTTTGCTGGCCTTTTGCTCACATGTT
