>Addgene plasmid #161323 | pDONR221-SLC51B_STOP | depositor partial sequence | sequence record 312581 | Codon-optimized ORF of SLC51B
ATGGAGCACTCTGAGGGAGCACCAGGCGACCCAGCAGGAACCGTGGTGCCCCAGGAGCTGCTGGAGGAGA
TGCTGTGGTTCTTTCGGGTGGAGGATGCCTCTCCTTGGAACCACAGCATCCTGGCCCTGGCAGCAGTGGT
GGTCATCATCTCCATGGTGCTGCTGGGCCGGAGCATCCAGGCATCCAGAAAGGAGAAGATGCAGCCCCCT
GAGAAGGAGACCCCAGAGGTGCTGCACCTGGACGAGGCCAAGGATCACAACTCCCTGAACAATCTGAGGG
AGACACTGCTGTCTGAGAAGCCCAATCTGGCCCAGGTGGAGCTGGAGCTGAAGGAGCGCGACGTGCTGAG
CGTGTTCCTGCCTGATGTGCCAGAGACAGAGTCCTAA
